>Addgene plasmid #82668 | p229_LTJ_2kbCD90.1Template | depositor full sequence | sequence record 163606 | p229_LTJ_2kbCD90.1Template sequence 4664 bps
TCGCGCGTTTCGGTGATGACGGTGAAAACCTCTGACACATGCAGCTCCCGGAGACGGTCACAGCTTGTCT
GTAAGCGGATGCCGGGAGCAGACAAGCCCGTCAGGGCGCGTCAGCGGGTGTTGGCGGGTGTCGGGGCTGG
CTTAACTATGCGGCATCAGAGCAGATTGTACTGAGAGTGCACCATATGCGGTGTGAAATACCGCACAGAT
GCGTAAGGAGAAAATACCGCATCAGGCGCCATTCGCCATTCAGGCTGCGCAACTGTTGGGAAGGGCGATC
GGTGCGGGCCTCTTCGCTATTACGCCAGCTGGCGAAAGGGGGATGTGCTGCAAGGCGATTAAGTTGGGTA
ACGCCAGGGTTTTCCCAGTCACGACGTTGTAAAACGACGGCCAGTGAATTCAAATGGGGACCCACCTGTC
CTACCAGCTGGCTGACCTGTAGCTTTCCCCACCACAGAATCCAAGTCGGAACTCTTGGCACCATGAACCC
AGCCATCAGCGTCGCTCTCCTGCTCTCAGGTACTGGGCAAGGGTCAGGGCTGGCATTCTAAGGAATCTGG
CTTCCTCCCATCCCGGGAAGTAGCCTCTTTGCCATAGTCTCAGGGGCACAGGTGGTTGGGAGGTGCGGGG
GTGGGGAGTGGGGAGGAGCCTCAACCTCACCAGTGGTGGTCTTTGACATATTAGAAACTCCATAATGGAT
CTAGGAACTCCTCTTGCTGGGTGGTGGTGGTTGTGGTACACACCTTTAATCTCAGCACTCAGGAGGCAGA
GTCAGGTGGATCTGTTAGTCTGAAGCCAGCCTGGTCTACAGAGCAAATTCCAGGACAGCCAGAGCTATTC
TCAAGATAGAGAATCCCTTTCTTGAAAAAACCATTTAAAAACAAAAACAAAAGCAACACACTCCTCTTGA
TCTCCTGTTCTTGAAACACATTGTTGGGACCCAGAACTTCAGTAGATTGATGGAAGTTGGAGTCTGCAAG
TGGTGGAACATCCCACCAATACCTCAAGGGCGAGTGCAAACCCCACATCCCCCCAGCTCAAGTCTACTTT
TCCTGCAGGTGGGAGGCCCCGGGTCTGTGTCTCCCCAAATTCAGAGAAGGCACTGCTGTGCCAGTCTTGC
AGGTGTCCCGAGGGCAGAAGGTGACCAGCCTGACAGCCTGCCTGGTGAACCAAAACCTTCGCCTGGACTG
CCGCCATGAGAATAACACCAAGGATAACTCCATCCAGCATGAGTTCAGCCTGACCCGAGAGAAGAGGAAG
CACGTGCTCTCAGGCACCCTTGGGATACCCGAGCACACGTACCGCTCCCGCGTCACCCTCTCCAACCAGC
CCTATATCAAGGTCCTTACCCTAGCCAACTTCACCACCAAGGATGAGGGCGACTACTTTTGTGAGCTTCG
AGTCTCAGGCGCGAATCCCATGAGCTCCAATAAAAGTATCAGTGTGTATAGAGGTGAGACTGGTTCCCAG
AAAGATAAAATGTCCAGGTTAGCCAGGCTGGGGTAGCCAATAAAAAAAAAAAAAAAAAAAAAAAAAAAAA
CAGGCACCTCCATTACCCTTCCCCTAACTGCTGGTCTCCTGGGAAACTGCTGCTGTCTATGTGAGTGGGG
CAAGATTAGGGGCCAGAAAGGGGGAGCTTGTAGTAAAAGCACAGTTGAGGAAACTAAATGGGAAAGGCAG
TACAGTGGTGATTCTTGTGGTGTGGAGGTTCTGTTACAGCATCCGGTGGAGCCGCTAAGATGAGAAAGCG
CCAGCTAGCTGCCTTGAACAGCTGACACCTGTCTTTGCCCGCCTGAGTCCTGATCTCCCCTCCTCCCGGC
ACCCCTTCTCTATCCACAGACAAGCTGGTCAAGTGTGGCGGCATAAGCCTGCTGGTTCAGAACACATCCT
GGATGCTGCTGCTGCTGCTTTCCCTCTCCCTCCTCCAAGCCCTGGACTTCATTTCTCTGTGACTGGTTGG
GCCCAAGGAGAAACAGGAGCCCTCGAGGTCCTTCCTCTGCAGAGGTCTTGCTTCTCCCGGTCAGCTGACT
CCCTCCCCAAGTCCTTCAAATATCTCAGAACATGGGGAGAAACGGGGACCTTGTCCCTCCTAAGGAACCC
CAGTGCTGCATGCCATCATCCCCCCCACCCTCGCCCCCACCCCCGCCACTTCTCCCTCCATGCATACCAC
TAGCTGTCATTTTGTACTCTGTATTTATTCCAGGGCTGCTTCTGATTATTTAGTTTGTTCTTTCCCTGGA
GACCTGTTAGAACATAAGGGCGTATGGTGGGTAGGGGAGGCAGGATATCAGTCCCTGGGGCGAGTTCCTC
CCTGCCAACCAAGCCAGATGCCTGAAAGAGATATGGATGAGGGAAGTTGGACTGTGCCTGTACCTGGTAC
AGTCATACTCTGTTGAAAGAAGTCGACTGCAGAGGCCTGCATGCAAGCTTGGCGTAATCATGGTCATAGC
TGTTTCCTGTGTGAAATTGTTATCCGCTCACAATTCCACACAACATACGAGCCGGAAGCATAAAGTGTAA
AGCCTGGGGTGCCTAATGAGTGAGCTAACTCACATTAATTGCGTTGCGCTCACTGCCCGCTTTCCAGTCG
GGAAACCTGTCGTGCCAGCTGCATTAATGAATCGGCCAACGCGCGGGGAGAGGCGGTTTGCGTATTGGGC
GCTCTTCCGCTTCCTCGCTCACTGACTCGCTGCGCTCGGTCGTTCGGCTGCGGCGAGCGGTATCAGCTCA
CTCAAAGGCGGTAATACGGTTATCCACAGAATCAGGGGATAACGCAGGAAAGAACATGTGAGCAAAAGGC
CAGCAAAAGGCCAGGAACCGTAAAAAGGCCGCGTTGCTGGCGTTTTTCCATAGGCTCCGCCCCCCTGACG
AGCATCACAAAAATCGACGCTCAAGTCAGAGGTGGCGAAACCCGACAGGACTATAAAGATACCAGGCGTT
TCCCCCTGGAAGCTCCCTCGTGCGCTCTCCTGTTCCGACCCTGCCGCTTACCGGATACCTGTCCGCCTTT
CTCCCTTCGGGAAGCGTGGCGCTTTCTCATAGCTCACGCTGTAGGTATCTCAGTTCGGTGTAGGTCGTTC
GCTCCAAGCTGGGCTGTGTGCACGAACCCCCCGTTCAGCCCGACCGCTGCGCCTTATCCGGTAACTATCG
TCTTGAGTCCAACCCGGTAAGACACGACTTATCGCCACTGGCAGCAGCCACTGGTAACAGGATTAGCAGA
GCGAGGTATGTAGGCGGTGCTACAGAGTTCTTGAAGTGGTGGCCTAACTACGGCTACACTAGAAGAACAG
TATTTGGTATCTGCGCTCTGCTGAAGCCAGTTACCTTCGGAAAAAGAGTTGGTAGCTCTTGATCCGGCAA
ACAAACCACCGCTGGTAGCGGTGGTTTTTTTGTTTGCAAGCAGCAGATTACGCGCAGAAAAAAAGGATCT
CAAGAAGATCCTTTGATCTTTTCTACGGGGTCTGACGCTCAGTGGAACGAAAACTCACGTTAAGGGATTT
TGGTCATGAGATTATCAAAAAGGATCTTCACCTAGATCCTTTTAAATTAAAAATGAAGTTTTAAATCAAT
CTAAAGTATATATGAGTAAACTTGGTCTGACAGTTACCAATGCTTAATCAGTGAGGCACCTATCTCAGCG
ATCTGTCTATTTCGTTCATCCATAGTTGCCTGACTCCCCGTCGTGTAGATAACTACGATACGGGAGGGCT
TACCATCTGGCCCCAGTGCTGCAATGATACCGCGAGACCCACGCTCACCGGCTCCAGATTTATCAGCAAT
AAACCAGCCAGCCGGAAGGGCCGAGCGCAGAAGTGGTCCTGCAACTTTATCCGCCTCCATCCAGTCTATT
AATTGTTGCCGGGAAGCTAGAGTAAGTAGTTCGCCAGTTAATAGTTTGCGCAACGTTGTTGCCATTGCTA
CAGGCATCGTGGTGTCACGCTCGTCGTTTGGTATGGCTTCATTCAGCTCCGGTTCCCAACGATCAAGGCG
AGTTACATGATCCCCCATGTTGTGCAAAAAAGCGGTTAGCTCCTTCGGTCCTCCGATCGTTGTCAGAAGT
AAGTTGGCCGCAGTGTTATCACTCATGGTTATGGCAGCACTGCATAATTCTCTTACTGTCATGCCATCCG
TAAGATGCTTTTCTGTGACTGGTGAGTACTCAACCAAGTCATTCTGAGAATAGTGTATGCGGCGACCGAG
TTGCTCTTGCCCGGCGTCAATACGGGATAATACCGCGCCACATAGCAGAACTTTAAAAGTGCTCATCATT
GGAAAACGTTCTTCGGGGCGAAAACTCTCAAGGATCTTACCGCTGTTGAGATCCAGTTCGATGTAACCCA
CTCGTGCACCCAACTGATCTTCAGCATCTTTTACTTTCACCAGCGTTTCTGGGTGAGCAAAAACAGGAAG
GCAAAATGCCGCAAAAAAGGGAATAAGGGCGACACGGAAATGTTGAATACTCATACTCTTCCTTTTTCAA
TATTATTGAAGCATTTATCAGGGTTATTGTCTCATGAGCGGATACATATTTGAATGTATTTAGAAAAATA
AACAAATAGGGGTTCCGCGCACATTTCCCCGAAAAGTGCCACCTGACGTCTAAGAAACCATTATTATCAT
GACATTAACCTATAAAAATAGGCGTATCACGAGGCCCTTTCGTC
Features (pLannotate 1.2.2; 13 found; start..end, strand, type, name):
    137..236     +  misc_feature   bom (fragment): basis of mobility region from pBR322
    242..399     -  CDS            lacZα (fragment): LacZα fragment of β-galactosidase; lacZ fragment
    483..519     +  CDS            Thy1.1 (fragment): mouse GPI-anchored cell surface glycoprotein of the immunoglobulin superfamily This allele of Thy1 is also known as CD90.1.
   1112..1453    +  CDS            Thy1.1 (fragment): mouse GPI-anchored cell surface glycoprotein of the immunoglobulin superfamily This allele of Thy1 is also known as CD90.1.
   1838..1952    +  CDS            Thy1.1 (fragment): mouse GPI-anchored cell surface glycoprotein of the immunoglobulin superfamily This allele of Thy1 is also known as CD90.1.
   2467..2483    -  protein_bind   lac operator: The lac repressor binds to the lac operator to inhibit transcription in E. coli. This inhibition can be relieved by adding lactose or isopropyl-β-D-thiogalactopyranoside (IPTG). lac repressor encoded by lacI
   2491..2521    -  promoter       lac promoter: promoter for the E. coli lac operon
   2536..2557    -  protein_bind   CAP binding site: CAP binding activates transcription in the presence of cAMP. E. coli catabolite activator protein
   2570..2662    -  CDS            lacI (fragment): lac repressor; lacI; The lac repressor binds to the lac operator to inhibit transcription in E. coli. This inhibition can be relieved by adding lactose or isopropyl-β-D-thiogalactopyranoside (IPTG).
   2845..3433    -  rep_origin     ori: high-copy-number ColE1/pMB1/pBR322/pUC origin of replication
   3604..4464    -  CDS            AmpR: β-lactamase; bla; confers resistance to ampicillin, carbenicillin, and related antibiotics
   4465..4569    -  promoter       AmpR promoter: bla
   4664..35      +  CDS            rop (fragment) (across the origin): Rop protein, which maintains plasmids at low copy number; rop
