[The description below was written by a language model from this plasmid's Addgene catalogue record and pLannotate feature annotations shown in this document.]
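Description:
p229_LTJ_2kbCD90.1Template is a bacterial cloning plasmid built on the pUC57 backbone that serves as a donor (HDR template) for CRISPR-based gene editing of the mouse Thy1 locus. It is propagated in E. coli as a high-copy plasmid through the ColE1/pUC-type origin and is selected with ampicillin via the β-lactamase gene and its native promoter. The remaining annotated backbone elements are typical pUC remnants: the lac promoter, operator and CAP binding site, a lacZα fragment interrupted by the insert, and short fragments of lacI, rop and the bom region. None of these plays a role in the editing application. No mammalian promoter, reporter, selection marker or viral element is annotated, consistent with a plasmid meant only to supply homologous DNA rather than to express anything.

The insert is roughly 2 kb of mouse genomic sequence carrying the CD90.1 (Thy1.1) allele. The feature table detects three separate Thy1.1 coding fragments in the same orientation, spaced apart by unannotated stretches. This is what would be expected for exons separated by introns in a genomic fragment, although the record does not explicitly label exons or homology arms. According to the depositor, the template is designed to be used together with companion plasmids encoding an sgRNA against the CD90.2 allele, so that homology-directed repair of the cut converts CD90.2 to CD90.1. A PAM mutation was introduced into the template, which should keep the donor and the repaired allele from being recut by Cas9. The associated work concerns plasmid-based gene editing in primary T cells. Because Thy1 is a cell surface glycoprotein, allele conversion offers a convenient readout of HDR efficiency.
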