Addgene plasmid #82668: p229_LTJ_2kbCD90.1Template
Purpose: 2kb HDR template for murine CD90.1
Depositing lab: Lukas Jeker. Depositing organization: University Hospital of Basel. Publication: Highly Efficient and Versatile Plasmid-Based Gene Editing in Primary T Cells. Kornete M, Marone R, Jeker LT. J Immunol. 2018 Feb 14. pii: jimmunol.1701121. doi: 10.4049/jimmunol.1701121. PubMed 29445007.
Backbone
  Vector backbone: pUC57
  Backbone manufacturer: Genscript
  Backbone size w/o insert (bp): 2710
  Vector type: HDR template for gene editing
Growth in bacteria
  Bacterial resistance: Ampicillin, 100 μg/mL
  Growth temperature: 37°C
  Growth strain: DH5alpha
  Copy number: High Copy
Gene/Insert
  Gene/Insert name: 2kb genomic DNA sequence from murine CD90.1
  Species: M. musculus (mouse)
  Cloning method: Unknown
  Sequencing primers: 5′ M13pUC-fwd; 3′ M13pUC-rev
Terms and licenses: Academic/Nonprofit Terms; Industry Terms: Not Available to Industry
Depositor comments: This HDR template can be used in conjunction with sgRNA CD90.2 (Addgene ID 82670 or Addgene ID 82671). In the template we introduced a PAM mutation. These plasmids were previously associated with the following preprint: Highly efficient and versatile plasmid-based gene editing in primary T cells bioRxiv. 13 January 2018. doi:10.1101/247544
How to cite: p229_LTJ_2kbCD90.1Template was a gift from Lukas Jeker (Addgene plasmid # 82668 ; http://n2t.net/addgene:82668 ; RRID:Addgene_82668)
