>Addgene plasmid #82668 | p229_LTJ_2kbCD90.1Template | addgene partial sequence | sequence record 163713 | M13pUC-Fwd 5'-CCCAGTCACGACGTTGTAAAACG-3'
GGGACCCACCTGTCCTACCAGCTGGCTGACCTGTAGCTTTCCCCACCACAGAATCCAAGTCGGAACTCTT
GGCACCATGAACCCAGCCATCAGCGTCGCTCTCCTGCTCTCAGGTACTGGGCAAGGGTCAGGGCTGGCAT
TCTAAGGAATCTGGCTTCCTCCCATCCCGGGAAGTAGCCTCTTTGCCATAGTCTCAGGGGCACAGGTGGT
TGGGAGGTGCGGGGGTGGGGAGTGGGGAGGAGCCTCAACCTCACCAGTGGTGGTCTTTGACATATTAGAA
ACTCCATAATGGATCTAGGAACTCCTCTTGCTGGGTGGTGGTGGTTGTGGTACACACCTTTAATCTCAGC
ACTCAGGAGGCAGAGTCAGGTGGATCTGTTAGTCTGAAGCCAGCCTGGTCTACAGAGCAAATTCCAGGAC
AGCCAGAGCTATTCTCAAGATAGAGAATCCCTTTCTTGAAAAAACCATTTAAAAACAAAAACAAAAGCAA
CACACTCCTCTTGATCTCCTGTTCTTGAAACACATTGTTGGGACCCAGAACTTCAGTAGATTGATGGAAG
TTGGAGTCTGCAAGTGGTGGAACATCCCACCAATACCTCAAGGGCGAGTGCAAACCCCACATCCCCCCAG
CTCAAGTCTACTTTTCCTGCAGGTGGGAGGCCCCGGGTCTGTGTCTCCCCAAATTCAGAGAAGGCACTGC
TGTGCCAGTCTTGCAGGTGTCCCGAGGGCAGAAGGTGACCAGCCTGACAGCCTGCCTGGTGAACCAAAAC
CTTCGCCTGGACTGCCGCCATGAGAATAACACCAAGGATAACTCCATCCA
