>Addgene plasmid #82668 | p229_LTJ_2kbCD90.1Template | addgene partial sequence | sequence record 163714 | M13pUC-Rev 5'-AGCGGATAACAATTTCACACAGG-3'
ATTACGCCAAGCTTGCATGCAGGCCTCTGCAGTCGACTTCTTTCAACAGAGTATGACTGTACCAGGTACA
GGCACAGTCCAACTTCCCTCATCCATATCTCTTTCAGGCATCTGGCTTGGTTGGCAGGGAGGAACTCGCC
CCAGGGACTGATATCCTGCCTCCCCTACCCACCATACGCCCTTATGTTCTAACAGGTCTCCAGGGAAAGA
ACAAACTAAATAATCAGAAGCAGCCCTGGAATAAATACAGAGTACAAAATGACAGCTAGTGGTATGCATG
GAGGGAGAAGTGGCGGGGGTGGGGGCGAGGGTGGGGGGGATGATGGCATGCAGCACTGGGGTTCCTTAGG
AGGGACAAGGTCCCCGTTTCTCCCCATGTTCTGAGATATTTGAAGGACTTGGGGAGGGAGTCAGCTGACC
GGGAGAAGCAAGACCTCTGCAGAGGAAGGACCTCGAGGGCTCCTGTTTCTCCTTGGGCCCAACCAGTCAC
AGAGAAATGAAGTCCAGGGCTTGGAGGAGGGAGAGGGAAAGCAGCAGCAGCAGCATCCAGGATGTGTTCT
GAACCAGCAGGCTTATGCCGCCACACTTGACCAGCTTGTCTGTGGATAGAGAAGGGGTGCCGGGAGGAGG
GGAGATCAGGACTCAGGCGGGCAAAGACAGGTGTCAGCTGTTCAAGGCAGCTAGCTGGCGCTTTCTCATC
TTAGCGGCTCCACCGGATGCTGTAACAGAACCTCCACACCACAAGAATCACCACTGTACTGCCTTTCCCA
TTTAGTTTCCTCAACTGTGCTTTTACTACAAGCTCCCCCTTTCTGGCCCCTAATCTTGCCCCACTCACAT
AGACAGCAGCAGTTTCCCAGGAGACCA
